>Addgene plasmid #145728 | pGBW-m4046744 | addgene full sequence | sequence record 325546 | Addgene NGS Result
GATCTCGATCCCGCGAAATTAATACGACTCACTATAGGGGAATTGTGAGCGGATAACAATTCCCCTCTAG
AAATAATTTTGTTTAACTTTAAGAAGGAGACTCTTCTATGTTTCATCTCGTTGACTTTCAGGTTACTATA
GCAGAGATATTACTAATTATTATGAGGACTTTTAAAGTTTCCATTTGGAATCTTGATTACATCATAAACC
TCATAATTAAAAATTTATCTAAGTCACTAACTGAGAATAAATATTCTCAATTAGATGAAGAGCAACCAAT
GGAGATTGATGAGAACCTGTACTTTCAAAGCGACTACAAGGATGATGATGACAAATAACCGGCTTATCGG
TCAGTTTCACCTGATTTACGTAAAAACCCGCTTCGGCGGGTTTTTGCTTTTGGAGGGGCAGAAAGATGAA
TGACTGTCCACGACGCTATACCCAAAAGAAAAAGCTTGAGATCCTTTTTTTCTGCGCGTAATCTGCTGCT
TGCAAACAAAAAAACCACCGCTACCAGCGGTGGTTTGTTTGCCGGATCAAGAGCTACCAACTCTTTTTCC
GAAGGTAACTGGCTTCAGCAGAGCGCAGATACCAAATACTGTTCTTCTAGTGTAGCCGTAGTTAGGCCAC
CACTTCAAGAACTCTGTAGCACCGCCTACATACCTCGCTCTGCTAATCCTGTTACCAGTGGCTGCTGCCA
GTGGCGATAAGTCGTGTCTTACCGGGTTGGACTCAAGACGATAGTTACCGGATAAGGCGCAGCGGTCGGG
CTGAACGGGGGGTTCGTGCACACAGCCCAGCTTGGAGCGAACGACCTACACCGAACTGAGATACCTACAG
CGTGAGCTATGAGAAAGCGCCACGCTTCCCGAAGGGAGAAAGGCGGACAGGTATCCGGTAAGCGGCAGGG
TCGGAACAGGAGAGCGCACGAGGGAGCTTCCAGGGGGAAACGCCTGGTATCTTTATAGTCCTGTCGGGTT
TCGCCACCTCTGACTTGAGCGTCGATTTTTGTGATGCTCGTCAGGGGGGCGGAGCCTATGGAAATTGATC
GGGCACGTAAGAGGTTCCAACTTTCACCATAATGAAATAAGATCACTACCGGGCGTATTTTTTGAGTTAT
CGAGATTTTCAGGAGCTAAGGAAGCTAAAATGGAGAAAAAAATCACTGGATATACCACCGTTGATATATC
CCAATGGCATCGTAAAGAACATTTTGAGGCATTTCAGTCAGTTGCTCAATGTACCTATAACCAGACCGTT
CAGCTGGATATTACGGCCTTTTTAAAGACCGTAAAGAAAAATAAGCACAAGTTTTATCCGGCCTTTATTC
ACATTCTTGCCCGCCTGATGAATGCTCATCCGGAATTTCGTATGGCAATGAAAGACGGTGAGCTGGTGAT
ATGGGATAGTGTTCACCCTTGTTACACCGTTTTCCATGAGCAAACTGAAACGTTTTCATCGCTCTGGAGT
GAATACCACGACGATTTCCGGCAGTTTCTACACATATATTCGCAAGATGTGGCGTGTTACGGTGAAAACC
TGGCCTATTTCCCTAAAGGGTTTATTGAGAATATGTTTTTCGTTTCAGCCAATCCCTGGGTGAGTTTCAC
CAGTTTTGATTTAAACGTGGCCAATATGGACAACTTCTTCGCCCCCGTTTTCACCATGGGCAAATATTAT
ACGCAAGGCGACAAGGTGCTGATGCCGCTGGCGATTCAGGTTCATCATGCCGTTTGTGATGGCTTCCATG
TCGGCAGAATGCTTAATGAATTACAACAGTACTGCGATGAGTGGCAGGGCGGGGCGTAATTTGATATCGA
GCTCGCTTGGACTCCTGTTGATAGATCCAGTAATGACCTCAGAACTCCATCTGGATTTGTTCAGAACGCT
CGGTTGCCGCCGGGCGTTTTTTATTGGTCATC
Features (pLannotate 1.2.2; 9 found; start..end, strand, type, name):
     20..38      +  promoter       T7 promoter: promoter for bacteriophage T7 RNA polymerase
     39..63      +  protein_bind   lac operator: The lac repressor binds to the lac operator to inhibit transcription in E. coli. This inhibition can be relieved by adding lactose or isopropyl-β-D-thiogalactopyranoside (IPTG). lac repressor encoded by lacI
     78..100     +  RBS            RBS: efficient ribosome binding site from bacteriophage T7 gene 10 (Olins and Rangwala, 1989)
    108..290     +  CDS            NS6_SARS2: Experimental evidence at protein level: Swiss-Prot protein existence level 1. Disrupts cell nuclear import complex formation by tethering karyopherin alpha 2 and karyopherin beta 1 to the membrane. Retention of import factors at the ER/Golgi membrane leads to a loss of transport into the nucleus. Thereby prevents STAT1 nuclear translocation in response to interferon signaling, thus blocking the expression of interferon stimulated genes (ISGs) that display multiple antiviral activities (PubMed:33097660). Suppresses IFN-beta production possibly by blocking IRF3 nuclear translocation (PubMed:3297
    311..334     +  CDS            3xFLAG (fragment): three tandem FLAG® epitope tags, followed by an enterokinase cleavage site
    456..1044    +  rep_origin     ori: high-copy-number ColE1/pMB1/pBR322/pUC origin of replication
   1052..1149    +  promoter       cat promoter: promoter of the E. coli cat gene encoding chloramphenicol acetyltransferase
   1150..1806    +  CDS            cat: CAT_ECOLX - Experimental evidence at protein level: Swiss-Prot protein existence level 1. This enzyme is an effector of chloramphenicol resistance in bacteria. From Escherichia coli. This protein is used as a marker in many commonly used cloning vectors, such as pACYC184.
   1880..1914    +  terminator     lambda t0 terminator: minimal transcription terminator from phage lambda (Scholtissek and Grosse, 1987)
