[The description below was written by a language model from this plasmid's Addgene catalogue record and pLannotate feature annotations shown in this document.]
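Description:
pGBW-m4046744 is a very compact bacterial expression plasmid (about 1.9 kb in the sequenced record) built for producing the SARS-CoV-2 ORF6 accessory protein in Escherichia coli. The minimal backbone consists of little more than a high-copy ColE1/pUC-type origin of replication and a chloramphenicol acetyltransferase (cat) gene driven by its native promoter, so the plasmid is maintained under chloramphenicol selection. A minimal lambda t0 terminator is annotated downstream of the cat gene. No lacI gene or T7 RNA polymerase is annotated on the plasmid, so both would have to be supplied by the host strain.

The expression cassette uses a T7 promoter immediately followed by a lac operator, giving the familiar T7lac arrangement in which lac repressor holds transcription off until IPTG or lactose is added. A strong ribosome binding site from phage T7 gene 10 precedes the start codon of the wild-type ORF6 coding sequence, a small open reading frame of roughly 180 bp. According to the catalogue entry, the protein carries a C-terminal tag supplied by the backbone, consisting of a TEV protease cleavage site followed by a FLAG epitope. The feature table detects the FLAG portion as a short fragment just downstream of ORF6, while the TEV site is not separately annotated. The tag allows detection or affinity capture with anti-FLAG reagents and removal by TEV protease.

ORF6 is described in the annotation as an interferon antagonist that tethers karyopherin import factors to ER/Golgi membranes, blocking STAT1 nuclear translocation and the expression of interferon-stimulated genes. The record states only bacterial expression of ORF6 as the purpose and names no specific downstream application.
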