Addgene plasmid #145728: pGBW-m4046744
Purpose: Bacterial Expression plasmid for SARS-CoV-2 ORF6 protein
Depositing lab: Ginkgo Bioworks & Benjie Chen. Depositing organization: Ginkgo Bioworks.
Backbone
  Vector backbone: ori-013 - marker | cmR
  Backbone size w/o insert (bp): 1462
  Vector type: Bacterial Expression
Growth in bacteria
  Bacterial resistance: Chloramphenicol, 25 μg/mL
  Growth temperature: 30°C
  Growth strain: DH5alpha
  Copy number: High Copy
Gene/Insert
  Gene/Insert name: SARS-CoV-2 ORF6 protein
  Species: Escherichia coli str. K-12 substr. MG1655; Severe acute respiratory syndrome coronavirus 2
  Insert size (bp): 179
  Mutation: wt
  Entrez Gene: ORF6 (a.k.a. GU280_gp06)
  Promoter: Promoter | pT7 ; Operator | lacO ; RBS | T7_rbs ; Start Codon | ATG
  Tag / fusion protein: Cleavable TEV;FLAG_2 (C terminal on backbone)
  Cloning method: Unknown
Resource information
  A portion of this plasmid was derived from a plasmid made by: GinkgoBioworks
Depositor comments: NCBI Reference Sequence: YP_009724394.1
How to cite: pGBW-m4046744 was a gift from Ginkgo Bioworks & Benjie Chen (Addgene plasmid # 145728 ; http://n2t.net/addgene:145728 ; RRID:Addgene_145728)
